Addgene plasmid #51807: JAM3-bio-His
Purpose: Expresses full-length Junctional adhesion molecule C precursor ectodomain in mammalian cells. C-terminal rat Cd4d3+4 tag, biotinylation sequence and His tag.
Depositing lab: Gavin Wright. Depositing organization: Wellcome Sanger Institute. Publication: A human platelet receptor protein microarray identifies FcepsilonR1alpha as an activating PEAR1 ligand. Sun Y, Vandenbriele C, Kauskot A, Verhamme P, Hoylaerts MF, Wright GJ. Mol Cell Proteomics. 2015 Feb 23. pii: mcp.M114.046946. 10.1074/mcp.M114.046946 PubMed 25713122.
Backbone
  Vector backbone: pTT3
  Backbone manufacturer: Yves Durocher, NRC
  Backbone size w/o insert (bp): 6618
  Total vector size (bp): 7364
  Modifications to backbone: Rat CD4 d3+4, enzymatic biotinylation sequence, linker and His tag (CD4d3+4-BioLHis).
  Vector type: Mammalian Expression
Growth in bacteria
  Bacterial resistance: Ampicillin, 100 μg/mL
  Growth temperature: 37°C
  Growth strain: Top10
  Copy number: High Copy
Gene/Insert
  Gene/Insert name: JAM3 (alt names: JAMC; Junctional adhesion molecule C precursor)
  Species: H. sapiens (human)
  Insert size (bp): 746
  Entrez Gene: JAM3 (a.k.a. JAM-2, JAM-3, JAM-C, JAMC)
  Promoter: CMV
  Tag / fusion protein: rat CD4 d3+4 (C terminal on backbone); enzymatic biotinylation sequence (C terminal on backbone); His tag (C terminal on backbone)
  Cloning method: Restriction Enzyme; 5′ cloning site NotI (not destroyed); 3′ cloning site AscI (not destroyed)
  Sequencing primers: 5′ CMV-fwd
Resource information
  A portion of this plasmid was derived from a plasmid made by: Insert was chemically synthesised.
Terms and licenses: Academic/Nonprofit Terms; Industry Terms: Not Available to Industry
Depositor comments: Article ref 30
How to cite: JAM3-bio-His was a gift from Gavin Wright (Addgene plasmid # 51807 ; http://n2t.net/addgene:51807 ; RRID:Addgene_51807)
