[The description below was written by a language model from this plasmid's Addgene catalogue record and pLannotate feature annotations shown in this document.]
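Description:
JAM3-bio-His is a mammalian expression plasmid built on the pTT3 backbone. It produces the entire extracellular region of human junctional adhesion molecule C (JAM3, also called JAM-C) as a soluble, secreted, tagged protein. In bacteria it is maintained as a high-copy plasmid through a ColE1/pUC-type origin and selected with ampicillin via the β-lactamase gene. The backbone also carries a fragment of the Epstein-Barr virus oriP element, which can support episomal maintenance in cells that supply EBNA1. This fits transient expression, although the record does not name a host cell line.

The chemically synthesised JAM3 ectodomain (about 750 bp) sits between preserved NotI and AscI sites. It lies downstream of the CMV immediate-early enhancer and promoter. Between the promoter and the coding region, the annotation detects adenovirus-derived leader and splice sequences and a chimeric intron fragment, elements that generally improve transcript processing and expression. A hit to adenoviral terminal protein on the opposite strand most likely reflects this adenoviral leader region rather than an expressed gene. A short match to an immunoglobulin heavy chain signal sequence also lies just upstream of the insert.

The ectodomain is fused in frame at its C terminus to backbone-encoded rat CD4 domains 3 and 4, followed by an enzymatic biotinylation sequence, a linker and a His tag. A rabbit β-globin polyadenylation signal terminates the transcript. The biotinylation and His tags are not separately annotated in the feature table.

The CD4 module provides a common antibody epitope. The biotin acceptor allows oriented capture on streptavidin, and the His tag allows metal-affinity purification. The associated publication used such proteins in a human platelet receptor protein microarray to screen for extracellular receptor–ligand interactions.
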