Features (pLannotate 1.2.2; 19 found; start..end, strand, type, name):
    713..768     +  polyA_signal   β-globin poly(A) signal: rabbit β-globin polyadenylation signal (Gil and Proudfoot, 1987)
   1282..2963    -  rep_origin     oriP (fragment): Epstein-Barr virus oriP replication origin (Yates et al., 2000)
   3090..3194    +  promoter       AmpR promoter: bla
   3195..4055    +  CDS            AmpR: β-lactamase; bla; confers resistance to ampicillin, carbenicillin, and related antibiotics
   4226..4814    +  rep_origin     ori: high-copy-number ColE1/pMB1/pBR322/pUC origin of replication
   4997..5089    +  CDS            lacI (fragment): lac repressor; lacI; The lac repressor binds to the lac operator to inhibit transcription in E. coli. This inhibition can be relieved by adding lactose or isopropyl-β-D-thiogalactopyranoside (IPTG).
   5102..5123    +  protein_bind   CAP binding site: CAP binding activates transcription in the presence of cAMP. E. coli catabolite activator protein
   5138..5168    +  promoter       lac promoter: promoter for the E. coli lac operon
   5176..5192    +  protein_bind   lac operator: The lac repressor binds to the lac operator to inhibit transcription in E. coli. This inhibition can be relieved by adding lactose or isopropyl-β-D-thiogalactopyranoside (IPTG). lac repressor encoded by lacI
   5262..5278    +  promoter       tet promoter (fragment): E. coli promoter for tetracycline efflux protein gene
   5288..5313    -  CDS            bla(M) (fragment): β-lactamase lacking the signal sequence; bla(M); allows cytosolic expression of β-lactamase
   5487..5866    +  enhancer       CMV enhancer: human cytomegalovirus immediate early enhancer
   5868..6067    +  promoter       CMV promoter: human cytomegalovirus (CMV) immediate early promoter
   6135..6173    +  misc_feature   Ad SA (fragment): adenovirus major late transcript splice acceptor (Friedrich and Soriano, 1991)
   6206..6415    -  CDS            PTP (fragment): TERM_ADE02 - Experimental evidence at protein level: Swiss-Prot protein existence level 1. Protein covalently bound to the viral DNA that acts as a primer for viral genomic replication by DNA strand displacement. Assembles on the viral origin of replication in an initiation complex with viral polymerase, DBP, host NFIA and host POU2F1/OCT1. During initiation, the polymerase covalently couples the first dCTP with Ser- 580 of pTP. The terminal protein stimulates the template activity over 20 fold compared to protein-free templates. Neo-synthesized viral genomes are linked to two preterminal prot
   6446..6535    +  intron         chimeric intron (fragment): chimera between introns from adenovirus and immunoglobulin heavy chain genes
   6554..6600    +  CDS            IgH signal sequence (fragment): signal sequence from the mouse immunoglobulin heavy chain variable region
   6631..7359    +  CDS            JAM3 (fragment): JAM3_HUMAN - Experimental evidence at protein level: Swiss-Prot protein existence level 1. [Soluble form of JAM-C]: Promotes chemotaxis of vascular endothelial cells and stimulates angiogenesis. From Homo sapiens (Human).
   7327..553     +  CDS            Cd4 (fragment) (across the origin): CD4_RAT - Experimental evidence at protein level: Swiss-Prot protein existence level 1. Integral membrane glycoprotein that plays an essential role in the immune response and serves multiple functions in responses against both external and internal offenses. In T-cells, functions primarily as a coreceptor for MHC class II molecule:peptide complex. The antigens presented by class II peptides are derived from extracellular proteins while class I peptides are derived from cytosolic proteins. Interacts simultaneously with the T-cell receptor (TCR) and the MHC class II presented by antigen presenti
>Addgene plasmid #51807 | JAM3-bio-His | depositor full sequence | sequence record 79530 | JAM3-bio-His sequence 7364 bps
GTCGACCTCCATCACGGCCTATAAGAGTGAGGGGGAGTCAGCGGAGTTCTCCTTCCCACTCAACCTTGGA
GAGGAAAGCCTGCAGGGAGAGTTGAGATGGAAGGCAGAGAAGGCTCCTTCTTCCCAGTCCTGGATCACCT
TCTCCCTAAAGAACCAAAAGGTGTCTGTGCAGAAGTCTACTAGCAACCCCAAGTTCCAGCTGTCCGAAAC
GCTCCCACTCACCCTTCAGATACCCCAGGTCTCCCTTCAGTTTGCTGGTTCTGGCAACCTGACCCTGACT
CTGGACAGAGGGATACTGTATCAGGAAGTGAACCTGGTGGTGATGAAAGTGACTCAGCCCGACAGCAACA
CTTTGACCTGTGAGGTGATGGGACCCACCTCACCCAAGATGAGACTGATCTTGAAGCAGGAGAATCAGGA
GGCCAGGGTCTCCAGGCAGGAGAAAGTGATTCAAGTGCAGGCCCCTGAAGCAGGGGTGTGGCAATGTCTA
CTGAGTGAAGGTGAAGAGGTCAAGATGGACTCCAAGATCCAGGTTTTATCCAAAGGGTTGAATTCCGGCA
GCCTGCACCACATCCTGGACGCCCAGAAGATGCTGTGGAACCACAGGGACAGGAACCTGCCTCCTCTGGC
CCCTCTGGGCCCCCACCACCATCACCACCATTGAGTCTAGACACGTGATTAATTAAGGATCCCCCGACCT
CGACCTCTGGCTAATAAAGGAAATTTATTTTCATTGCAATAGTGTGTTGGAATTTTTTGTGTCTCTCACT
CGGAAGGACATATGGGAGGGCAAATCATTTGGTCGAGATCCCTCGGAGATCTCTAGCTAGAGGATCGATC
CCCGCCCCGGACGAACTAAACCTGACTACGACATCTCTGCCCCTTCTTCGCGGGGCAGTGCATGTAATCC
CTTCAGTTGGTTGGTACAACTTGCCAACTGGGCCCTGTTCCACATGTGACACGGGGGGGGACCAAACACA
AAGGGGTTCTCTGACTGTAGTTGACATCCTTATAAATGGATGTGCACATTTGCCAACACTGAGTGGCTTT
CATCCTGGAGCAGACTTTGCAGTCTGTGGACTGCAACACAACATTGCCTTTATGTGTAACTCTTGGCTGA
AGCTCTTACACCAATGCTGGGGGACATGTACCTCCCAGGGGCCCAGGAAGACTACGGGAGGCTACACCAA
CGTCAATCAGAGGGGCCTGTGTAGCTACCGATAAGCGGACCCTCAAGAGGGCATTAGCAATAGTGTTTAT
AAGGCCCCCTTGTTAACCCTAAACGGGTAGCATATGCTTCCCGGGTAGTAGTATATACTATCCAGACTAA
CCCTAATTCAATAGCATATGTTACCCAACGGGAAGCATATGCTATCGAATTAGGGTTAGTAAAAGGGTCC
TAAGGAACAGCGATATCTCCCACCCCATGAGCTGTCACGGTTTTATTTACATGGGGTCAGGATTCCACGA
GGGTAGTGAACCATTTTAGTCACAAGGGCAGTGGCTGAAGATCAAGGAGCGGGCAGTGAACTCTCCTGAA
TCTTCGCCTGCTTCTTCATTCTCCTTCGTTTAGCTAATAGAATAACTGCTGAGTTGTGAACAGTAAGGTG
TATGTGAGGTGCTCGAAAACAAGGTTTCAGGTGACGCCCCCAGAATAAAATTTGGACGGGGGGTTCAGTG
GTGGCATTGTGCTATGACACCAATATAACCCTCACAAACCCCTTGGGCAATAAATACTAGTGTAGGAATG
AAACATTCTGAATATCTTTAACAATAGAAATCCATGGGGTGGGGACAAGCCGTAAAGACTGGATGTCCAT
CTCACACGAATTTATGGCTATGGGCAACACATAATCCTAGTGCAATATGATACTGGGGTTATTAAGATGT
GTCCCAGGCAGGGACCAAGACAGGTGAACCATGTTGTTACACTCTATTTGTAACAAGGGGAAAGAGAGTG
GACGCCGACAGCAGCGGACTCCACTGGTTGTCTCTAACACCCCCGAAAATTAAACGGGGCTCCACGCCAA
TGGGGCCCATAAACAAAGACAAGTGGCCACTCTTTTTTTTGAAATTGTGGAGTGGGGGCACGCGTCAGCC
CCCACACGCCGCCCTGCGGTTTTGGACTGTAAAATAAGGGTGTAATAACTTGGCTGATTGTAACCCCGCT
AACCACTGCGGTCAAACCACTTGCCCACAAAACCACTAATGGCACCCCGGGGAATACCTGCATAAGTAGG
TGGGCGGGCCAAGATAGGGGCGCGATTGCTGCGATCTGGAGGACAAATTACACACACTTGCGCCTGAGCG
CCAAGCACAGGGTTGTTGGTCCTCATATTCACGAGGTCGCTGAGAGCACGGTGGGCTAATGTTGCCATGG
GTAGCATATACTACCCAAATATCTGGATAGCATATGCTATCCTAATCTATATCTGGGTAGCATAGGCTAT
CCTAATCTATATCTGGGTAGCATATGCTATCCTAATCTATATCTGGGTAGTATATGCTATCCTAATTTAT
ATCTGGGTAGCATAGGCTATCCTAATCTATATCTGGGTAGCATATGCTATCCTAATCTATATCTGGGTAG
TATATGCTATCCTAATCTGTATCCGGGTAGCATATGCTATCCTAATAGAGATTAGGGTAGTATATGCTAT
CCTAATTTATATCTGGGTAGCATATACTACCCAAATATCTGGATAGCATATGCTATCCTAATCTATATCT
GGGTAGCATATGCTATCCTAATCTATATCTGGGTAGCATAGGCTATCCTAATCTATATCTGGGTAGCATA
TGCTATCCTAATCTATATCTGGGTAGTATATGCTATCCTAATTTATATCTGGGTAGCATAGGCTATCCTA
ATCTATATCTGGGTAGCATATGCTATCCTAATCTATATCTGGGTAGTATATGCTATCCTAATCTGTATCC
GGGTAGCATATGCTATCCTCATGATAAGCTGTCAAACATGAGAATTTTCTTGAAGACGAAAGGGCCTCGT
GATACGCCTATTTTTATAGGTTAATGTCATGATAATAATGGTTTCTTAGACGTCAGGTGGCACTTTTCGG
GGAAATGTGCGCGGAACCCCTATTTGTTTATTTTTCTAAATACATTCAAATATGTATCCGCTCATGAGAC
AATAACCCTGATAAATGCTTCAATAATATTGAAAAAGGAAGAGTATGAGTATTCAACATTTCCGTGTCGC
CCTTATTCCCTTTTTTGCGGCATTTTGCCTTCCTGTTTTTGCTCACCCAGAAACGCTGGTGAAAGTAAAA
GATGCTGAAGATCAGTTGGGTGCACGAGTGGGTTACATCGAACTGGATCTCAACAGCGGTAAGATCCTTG
AGAGTTTTCGCCCCGAAGAACGTTTTCCAATGATGAGCACTTTTAAAGTTCTGCTATGTGGCGCGGTATT
ATCCCGTGTTGACGCCGGGCAAGAGCAACTCGGTCGCCGCATACACTATTCTCAGAATGACTTGGTTGAG
TACTCACCAGTCACAGAAAAGCATCTTACGGATGGCATGACAGTAAGAGAATTATGCAGTGCTGCCATAA
CCATGAGTGATAACACTGCGGCCAACTTACTTCTGACAACGATCGGAGGACCGAAGGAGCTAACCGCTTT
TTTGCACAACATGGGGGATCATGTAACTCGCCTTGATCGTTGGGAACCGGAGCTGAATGAAGCCATACCA
AACGACGAGCGTGACACCACGATGCCTGCAGCAATGGCAACAACGTTGCGCAAACTATTAACTGGCGAAC
TACTTACTCTAGCTTCCCGGCAACAATTAATAGACTGGATGGAGGCGGATAAAGTTGCAGGACCACTTCT
GCGCTCGGCCCTTCCGGCTGGCTGGTTTATTGCTGATAAATCTGGAGCCGGTGAGCGTGGGTCTCGCGGT
ATCATTGCAGCACTGGGGCCAGATGGTAAGCCCTCCCGTATCGTAGTTATCTACACGACGGGGAGTCAGG
CAACTATGGATGAACGAAATAGACAGATCGCTGAGATAGGTGCCTCACTGATTAAGCATTGGTAACTGTC
AGACCAAGTTTACTCATATATACTTTAGATTGATTTAAAACTTCATTTTTAATTTAAAAGGATCTAGGTG
AAGATCCTTTTTGATAATCTCATGACCAAAATCCCTTAACGTGAGTTTTCGTTCCACTGAGCGTCAGACC
CCGTAGAAAAGATCAAAGGATCTTCTTGAGATCCTTTTTTTCTGCGCGTAATCTGCTGCTTGCAAACAAA
AAAACCACCGCTACCAGCGGTGGTTTGTTTGCCGGATCAAGAGCTACCAACTCTTTTTCCGAAGGTAACT
GGCTTCAGCAGAGCGCAGATACCAAATACTGTTCTTCTAGTGTAGCCGTAGTTAGGCCACCACTTCAAGA
ACTCTGTAGCACCGCCTACATACCTCGCTCTGCTAATCCTGTTACCAGTGGCTGCTGCCAGTGGCGATAA
GTCGTGTCTTACCGGGTTGGACTCAAGACGATAGTTACCGGATAAGGCGCAGCGGTCGGGCTGAACGGGG
GGTTCGTGCACACAGCCCAGCTTGGAGCGAACGACCTACACCGAACTGAGATACCTACAGCGTGAGCTAT
GAGAAAGCGCCACGCTTCCCGAAGGGAGAAAGGCGGACAGGTATCCGGTAAGCGGCAGGGTCGGAACAGG
AGAGCGCACGAGGGAGCTTCCAGGGGGAAACGCCTGGTATCTTTATAGTCCTGTCGGGTTTCGCCACCTC
TGACTTGAGCGTCGATTTTTGTGATGCTCGTCAGGGGGGCGGAGCCTATGGAAAAACGCCAGCAACGCGG
CCTTTTTACGGTTCCTGGCCTTTTGCTGGCCTTTTGCTCACATGTTCTTTCCTGCGTTATCCCCTGATTC
TGTGGATAACCGTATTACCGCCTTTGAGTGAGCTGATACCGCTCGCCGCAGCCGAACGACCGAGCGCAGC
GAGTCAGTGAGCGAGGAAGCGGAAGAGCGCCCAATACGCAAACCGCCTCTCCCCGCGCGTTGGCCGATTC
ATTAATGCAGCTGGCACGACAGGTTTCCCGACTGGAAAGCGGGCAGTGAGCGCAACGCAATTAATGTGAG
TTAGCTCACTCATTAGGCACCCCAGGCTTTACACTTTATGCTTCCGGCTCGTATGTTGTGTGGAATTGTG
AGCGGATAACAATTTCACACAGGAAACAGCTATGACCATGATTACGCCAAGCTCTAGCTAGAGGTCGACC
AATTCTCATGTTTGACAGCTTATCATCGCAGATCCGGGCAACGTTGTTGCCATTGCTGCAGGCGCAGAAC
TGGTAGGTATGGAAGATCTATACATTGAATCAATATTGGCAATTAGCCATATTAGTCATTGGTTATATAG
CATAAATCAATATTGGCTATTGGCCATTGCATACGTTGTATCTATATCATAATATGTACATTTATATTGG
CTCATGTCCAATATGACCGCCATGTTGACATTGATTATTGACTAGTTATTAATAGTAATCAATTACGGGG
TCATTAGTTCATAGCCCATATATGGAGTTCCGCGTTACATAACTTACGGTAAATGGCCCGCCTGGCTGAC
CGCCCAACGACCCCCGCCCATTGACGTCAATAATGACGTATGTTCCCATAGTAACGCCAATAGGGACTTT
CCATTGACGTCAATGGGTGGAGTATTTACGGTAAACTGCCCACTTGGCAGTACATCAAGTGTATCATATG
CCAAGTCCGCCCCCTATTGACGTCAATGACGGTAAATGGCCCGCCTGGCATTATGCCCAGTACATGACCT
TACGGGACTTTCCTACTTGGCAGTACATCTACGTATTAGTCATCGCTATTACCATGGTGATGCGGTTTTG
GCAGTACACCAATGGGCGTGGATAGCGGTTTGACTCACGGGGATTTCCAAGTCTCCACCCCATTGACGTC
AATGGGAGTTTGTTTTGGCACCAAAATCAACGGGACTTTCCAAAATGTCGTAATAACCCCGCCCCGTTGA
CGCAAATGGGCGGTAGGCGTGTACGGTGGGAGGTCTATATAAGCAGAGCTCGTTTAGTGAACCGTCAGAT
CCTCACTCTCTTCCGCATCGCTGTCTGCGAGGGCCAGCTGTTGGGCTCGCGGTTGAGGACAAACTCTTCG
CGGTCTTTCCAGTACTCTTGGATCGGAAACCCGTCGGCCTCCGAACGGTACTCCGCCACCGAGGGACCTG
AGCGAGTCCGCATCGACCGGATCGGAAAACCTCTCGAGAAAGGCGTCTAACCAGTCACAGTCGCAAGGTA
GGCTGAGCACCGTGGCGGGCGGCAGCGGGTGGCGGTCGGGGTTGTTTCTGGCGGAGGTGCTGCTGATGAT
GTAATTAAAGTAGGCGGTCTTGAGACGGCGGATGGTCGAGGTGAGGTGTGGCAGGCTTGAGATCCAGCTG
TTGGGGTGAGTACTCCCTCTCAAAAGCGGGCATTACTTCTGCGCTAAGATTGTCAGTTTCCAAAAACGAG
GAGGATTTGATATTCACCTGGCCCGATCTGGCCATACACTTGAGTGACAATGACATCCACTTTGCCTTTC
TCTCCACAGGTGTCCACTCCCAGGTCCAAGTTTAAACTGCGGCCGCCACCATGGCTCTGAGAAGGCCCCC
CAGACTGAGACTGTGCGCCAGACTGCCCGACTTCTTCCTGCTGCTGCTGTTCAGAGGCTGCCTGATCGGC
GCCGTGAACCTGAAGTCCAGCAACCGGACCCCCGTGGTGCAGGAATTCGAGAGCGTCGAGCTGTCCTGCA
TCATCACCGACAGCCAGACCAGCGACCCCCGGATCGAGTGGAAGAAGATCCAGGACGAGCAGACCACCTA
CGTGTTCTTCGACAACAAGATCCAGGGCGACCTGGCCGGCAGAGCCGAGATCCTGGGCAAGACCAGCCTG
AAGATCTGGAACGTGACCAGACGGGACAGCGCCCTGTACAGATGCGAGGTGGTGGCCCGGAACGACCGGA
AAGAAATCGACGAGATCGTGATCGAGCTGACCGTCCAGGTCAAGCCCGTGACCCCTGTGTGCAGAGTGCC
CAAGGCCGTGCCTGTGGGCAAGATGGCCACCCTGCACTGCCAGGAAAGCGAGGGACATCCTCGACCCCAC
TACAGCTGGTACAGAAACGACGTGCCCCTGCCCACTGATAGCAGAGCCAACCCTCGGTTCCGGAACAGCA
GCTTCCACCTGAACAGCGAGACAGGCACCCTGGTGTTCACCGCCGTGCACAAGGACGACAGCGGCCAGTA
CTACTGTATCGCCAGCAACGACGCCGGCAGCGCCAGATGCGAAGAACAGGAAATGGAAGTCTACGACCTG
AACATCGGCGCGCC
