>Addgene plasmid #51807 | JAM3-bio-His | addgene partial sequence | sequence record 93918 | pMT2-F 5'-TTGCCTTTCTCTCCACAGGT-3'
CCATGGCTCTGAGAAGGCCCCCCAGACTGAGACTGTGCGCCAGACTGCCCGACTTCTTCCTGCTGCTGCT
GTTCAGAGGCTGCCTGATCGGCGCCGTGAACCTGAAGTCCAGCAACCGGACCCCCGTGGTGCAGGAATTC
GAGAGCGTCGAGCTGTCCTGCATCATCACCGACAGCCAGACCAGCGACCCCCGGATCGAGTGGAAGAAGA
TCCAGGACGAGCAGACCACCTACGTGTTCTTCGACAACAAGATCCAGGGCGACCTGGCCGGCAGAGCCGA
GATCCTGGGCAAGACCAGCCTGAAGATCTGGAACGTGACCAGACGGGACAGCGCCCTGTACAGATGCGAG
GTGGTGGCCCGGAACGACCGGAAAGAAATCGACGAGATCGTGATCGAGCTGACCGTCCAGGTCAAGCCCG
TGACCCCTGTGTGCAGAGTGCCCAAGGCCGTGCCTGTGGGCAAGATGGCCACCCTGCACTGCCAGGAAAG
CGAGGGACATCCTCGACCCCACTACAGCTGGTACAGAAACGACGTGCCCCTGCCCACTGATAGCAGAGCC
AACCCTCGGTTCCGGAACAGCAGCTTCCACCTGAACAGCGAGACAGGCACCCTGGTGTTCACCGCCGTGC
ACAAGGACGACAGCGGCCAGTACTACTGTATCGCCAGCAACGACGCCGGCAGCGCCAGATGCGAAGAACA
GGAAATGGAAGTCTACGACCTGAACATCGGCGCGCCGTCGACCTCCATCACGGCCTATAAGAGTGAGGGG
GAGTCAGCGGAGTTCTCCTTCCCACTCAACCTTGGAGAGGAA
