>Addgene plasmid #51807 | JAM3-bio-His | addgene partial sequence | sequence record 94030 | rb_glob_PA_term-R 5'-CCCATATGTCCTTCCGAGTG-3'
ATAAATTTCCTTTATTAGCCAGAGGTCGAGGTCGGGGGATCCTTAATTAATCACGTGTCTAGACTCAATG
GTGGTGATGGTGGTGGGGGCCCAGAGGGGCCAGAGGAGGCAGGTTCCTGTCCCTGTGGTTCCACAGCATC
TTCTGGGCGTCCAGGATGTGGTGCAGGCTGCCGGAATTCAACCCTTTGGATAAAACCTGGATCTTGGAGT
CCATCTTGACCTCTTCACCTTCACTCAGTAGACATTGCCACACCCCTGCTTCAGGGGCCTGCACTTGAAT
CACTTTCTCCTGCCTGGAGACCCTGGCCTCCTGATTCTCCTGCTTCAAGATCAGTCTCATCTTGGGTGAG
GTGGGTCCCATCACCTCACAGGTCAAAGTGTTGCTGTCGGGCTGAGTCACTTTCATCACCACCAGGTTCA
CTTCCTGATACAGTATCCCTCTGTCCAGAGTCAGGGTCAGGTTGCCAGAACCAGCAAACTGAAGGGAGAC
CTGGGGTATCTGAAGGGTGAGTGGGAGCGTTTCGGACAGCTGGAACTTGGGGTTGCTAGTAGACTTCTGC
ACAGACACCTTTTGGTTCTTTAGGGAGAAGGTGATCCAGGACTGGGAAGAAGGAGCCTTCTCTGCCTTCC
ATCTCAACTCTCCCTGCAGGCTTTCCTCTCCAAGGTTGAGTGGGAAGGAGAACTCCGCTGACTCCCCCTC
ACTCTTATAGGCCGTGATGGAGGTCGACGGCGCGCCGATGTTCAGGTCGTAGACTTCCATTTCCTGTTCT
TCGCATCTGGCGCTGCCGGCGTCGTTGCTGGCGATACAGTAGTACTGGCCGCTGTCGTCCTTGTGCACGG
CGGTGAACACCAGGGTGCCTGTCTCGCTGTTCAGGTGGAAGCTGCTGTTCC
